Addgene plasmid #98911: pJB057
Purpose: Express Dronpa tagged ZapA in E coli
Depositing lab: Jie Xiao. Depositing organization: Johns Hopkins University and School of Medicine. Publication: A multi-layered protein network stabilizes the Escherichia coli FtsZ-ring and modulates constriction dynamics. Buss J, Coltharp C, Shtengel G, Yang X, Hess H, Xiao J. PLoS Genet. 2015 Apr 7;11(4):e1005128. doi: 10.1371/journal.pgen.1005128. eCollection 2015 Apr. PGENETICS-D-14-03238 PubMed 25848771.
Backbone
  Vector backbone: pCA24N
  Backbone manufacturer: NBRP-E.coli at NIG
  Backbone size w/o insert (bp): 4500
  Total vector size (bp): 5400
  Modifications to backbone: replaced N-terminal 6xHis with novel SpeI site, results in 6bp reduced expression
  Vector type: Bacterial Expression
Growth in bacteria
  Bacterial resistance: Chloramphenicol, 25 μg/mL
  Growth temperature: 37°C
  Growth strain: DH5alpha
  Growth instructions: For fluorescence studies, grow at RT or 30C.
  Copy number: High Copy
Gene/Insert
  Gene/Insert name: ZapA
  Species: E. coli
  Insert size (bp): 1040
  Promoter: T5-lac
  Tag / fusion protein: Dronpa (N terminal on insert)
  Cloning method: Ligation Independent Cloning
  Sequencing primers: 5′ ctttcgtcttcacctcgagaaatc; 3′ gctaattaagcttggctgcaggt
Terms and licenses: Academic/Nonprofit Terms; Industry Terms: Not Available to Industry
How to cite: pJB057 was a gift from Jie Xiao (Addgene plasmid # 98911 ; http://n2t.net/addgene:98911 ; RRID:Addgene_98911)
