[The description below was written by a language model from this plasmid's Addgene catalogue record and pLannotate feature annotations shown in this document.]
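Description:
pJB057 is a bacterial expression plasmid built on pCA24N, the backbone of the ASKA E. coli ORF collection, and is designed to produce the cell-division protein ZapA fused to the photoswitchable fluorescent protein Dronpa in E. coli. It replicates from a high-copy ColE1/pMB1-type origin and is selected with chloramphenicol through a cat promoter–driven chloramphenicol acetyltransferase gene. The catalogue lists a total size of about 5.4 kb, and the sequenced record is 5,512 nt. The annotation also picks up short remnants of rop, bom, IS1, β-lactamase and lacZα, which appear to be non-functional leftovers of the backbone's construction history.

The expression cassette begins with a phage T5 promoter carrying an embedded lac operator, followed by a second lac operator (the T5-lac arrangement). A plasmid-borne lacI gene with its own promoter supplies the repressor, so transcription is held down until relieved by IPTG. Downstream lies the monomeric Dronpa-Green1 coding sequence, then a short linker region and E. coli K-12 zapA, which places Dronpa at the N-terminus of ZapA. The lambda t0 terminator closes the unit. The depositor notes that the N-terminal 6xHis tag of pCA24N was replaced with a SpeI site, a change recorded as associated with reduced expression.

ZapA is recruited early to midcell and promotes bundling of FtsZ protofilaments into the Z-ring. A reversibly switchable Dronpa fusion suits live-cell fluorescence and super-resolution localisation imaging of this protein, consistent with the associated study of the protein network that stabilises the FtsZ ring and modulates constriction.
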