Features (pLannotate 1.2.2; 19 found; start..end, strand, type, name):
    116..160     +  promoter       T5 promoter: bacteriophage T5 promoter for E. coli RNA polymerase, with embedded lac operator
    168..184     +  protein_bind   lac operator: The lac repressor binds to the lac operator to inhibit transcription in E. coli. This inhibition can be relieved by adding lactose or isopropyl-β-D-thiogalactopyranoside (IPTG). lac repressor encoded by lacI
    227..901     +  CDS            Dronpa-Green1: monomeric photoswitchable Dronpa-Green1 fluorescent protein
    938..1261    +  CDS            zapA: ZAPA_ECOLI - Also known as ygfE. Experimental evidence at protein level: Swiss-Prot protein existence level 1. Activator of cell division through the inhibition of FtsZ GTPase activity, therefore promoting FtsZ assembly into bundles of protofilaments necessary for the formation of the division Z ring. It is recruited early at mid-cell but it is not essential for cell division. From Escherichia coli (strain K12).
   1313..1407    +  terminator     lambda t0 terminator: transcription terminator from phage lambda
   1444..1483    +  CDS            rop (fragment): Rop protein, which maintains plasmids at low copy number; rop
   1585..1625    +  misc_feature   bom (fragment): basis of mobility region from pBR322
   1707..1843    -  mobile_element IS1 (fragment): prokaryotic transposable element IS1
   1964..2066    +  promoter       cat promoter: promoter of the E. coli cat gene encoding chloramphenicol acetyltransferase
   2067..2726    +  CDS            CmR: chloramphenicol acetyltransferase; cat; confers resistance to chloramphenicol
   3034..3105    +  CDS            bla(M) (fragment): β-lactamase lacking the signal sequence; bla(M); allows cytosolic expression of β-lactamase
   3277..3865    +  rep_origin     ori: high-copy-number ColE1/pMB1/pBR322/pUC origin of replication
   4051..4102    -  misc_feature   bom (fragment): basis of mobility region from pBR322
   4109..4186    +  promoter       lacI promoter: lacI
   4187..5269    +  CDS            lacI: lac repressor; lacI; The lac repressor binds to the lac operator to inhibit transcription in E. coli. This inhibition can be relieved by adding lactose or isopropyl-β-D-thiogalactopyranoside (IPTG).
   5282..5303    +  protein_bind   CAP binding site: CAP binding activates transcription in the presence of cAMP. E. coli catabolite activator protein
   5318..5348    +  promoter       lac promoter: promoter for the E. coli lac operon
   5356..5372    +  protein_bind   lac operator: The lac repressor binds to the lac operator to inhibit transcription in E. coli. This inhibition can be relieved by adding lactose or isopropyl-β-D-thiogalactopyranoside (IPTG). lac repressor encoded by lacI
   5392..36      +  CDS            lacZα (fragment) (across the origin): LacZα fragment of β-galactosidase; lacZ fragment
>Addgene plasmid #98911 | pJB057 | addgene full sequence | sequence record 190485 | Addgene NGS Result
AAGAGGCCCGCACCGATCGCCCTTCCCAACAGTTGCCTAAGAAACCATTATTATCATGACATTAACCTAT
AAAAATAGGCGTATCACGAGGCCCTTTCGTCTTCACCTCGAGAAATCATAAAAAATTTATTTGCTTTGTG
AGCGGATAACAATTATAATAGATTCAATTGTGAGCGGATAACAATTTCACACAGAATTCATTAAAGAGGA
GAAATTAACTACTAGTATGGTGAGTGTGATTAAACCAGACATGAAGATCAAGCTGCGTATGGAAGGCGCT
GTAAATGGACACCCGTTCGCGATTGAAGGAGTTGGCCTTGGGAAGCCTTTCGAGGGAAAACAGAGTATGG
ACCTTAAAGTCAAAGAAGGCGGACCTCTGCCTTTCGCCTATGACATCTTGACAACTGTGTTCTGTTACGG
CAACAGGGTATTCGCCAAATACCCAGAAAATATAGTAGACTATTTCAAGCAGTCGTTTCCTGAGGGCTAC
TCTTGGGAACGAAGCATGAATTACGAAGACGGGGGCATTTGTAACGCGACAAACGACATAACCCTGGATG
GTGACTGTTATATCTATGAAATTCGATTTGATGGTGTGAACTTTCCTGCCAATGGTCCAGTTATGCAGAA
GAGGACTGTGAAATGGGAGCCATCCACTGAGAAATTGTATGTGCGTGATGGAGTGCTGAAGGGTGATGTT
AACATGGCTCTGTCGCTTGAAGGAGGTGGCCATTACCGATGTGACTTCAAAACTACTTATAAAGCTAAGA
AGGTTGTCCAGTTGCCAGACTATCACTTTGTGGACCACCACATTGAGATTAAAAGCCACGACAAAGATTA
CAGTAATGTTAATCTGCATGAGCACGCCGAAGCGCATTCTGAGCTGCCGAGGCAGGCCAAGGGATCCGCT
GGCTCCGCTGCTGGTTCTGGCGAATTCTCTGCACAACCCGTCGATATCCAAATTTTTGGCCGTTCACTGC
GTGTGAACTGCCCGCCTGACCAAAGGGATGCGTTGAATCAGGCAGCGGACGATCTGAACCAACGGTTGCA
AGATCTGAAAGAACGCACTAGAGTCACAAATACTGAACAGTTGGTCTTCATTGCCGCATTGAATATCAGC
TATGAGTTAGCGCAAGAAAAAGCAAAGACTCGTGACTACGCGGCAAGTATGGAACAGCGTATTCGGATGC
TGCAGCAGACCATAGAACAAGCGTTACTTGAACAAGGTCGCATCACCGAAAAAACTAACCAAAACTTTGA
ATGAGCGGCCGCTAAGGGTCGACCTGCAGCCAAGCTTAATTAGCTGAGCTTGGACTCCTGTTGATAGATC
CAGTAATGACCTCAGAACTCCATCTGGATTTGTTCAGAACGCTCGGTTGCCGCCGGGCGTTTTTTATTGG
TGAGAATCCAAGCTAGGGGAATTCATCGTGACTGACTGACGATCTGCCTCGCGCGTTTCGGTGATGACGG
TGAAAACCTCTGACACATGCAGCTCCCGGAGACGGTCACAGCTTGTCTGTAAGCGGATGCCGGGAGCAGA
CAAGCCCGTCAGGGCGCGTCAGCGGGTGTTGGCGGGTGTCGGGGCGCAGCCATGACCCGGTCACGTAGCG
ATAGCGGAGTGTATAATTCTTGAAGACGAAAGGGCCTCGTGATACGCCTATTTTTATAGGTTAATGTCAT
GATAATAATGGTTTCTTAGGATCCGGGATGTCCGGCGGTGCTTTTGCCGTTACGCACCACCCCGTCAGTA
GCTGAACAGGAGGGACAGCTGATAGAAACAGAAGCCACTGGAGCACCTCAAAAACACCATCATACACTAA
ATCAGTAAGTTGGCAGCATCACCCGACGCACTTTGCGCCGAATAAATACCTGTGACGGAAGATCACTTCG
CAGAATAAATAAATCCTGGTGTCCCTGTTGATACCGGGAAGCCCTGGGCCAACTTTTGGCGAAAATGAGA
CGTTGATCGGCACGTAAGAGGTTCCAACTTTCACCATAATGAAATAAGATCACTACCGGGCGTATTTTTT
GAGTTATCGAGATTTTCAGGAGCTAAGGAAGCTAAAATGGAGAAAAAAATCACTGGATATACCACCGTTG
ATATATCCCAATGGCATCGTAAAGAACATTTTGAGGCATTTCAGTCAGTTGCTCAATGTACCTATAACCA
GACCGTTCAGCTGGATATTACGGCCTTTTTAAAGACCGTAAAGAAAAATAAGCACAAGTTTTATCCGGCC
TTTATTCACATTCTTGCCCGCCTGATGAATGCTCATCCGGAATTCCGTATGGCAATGAAAGACGGTGAGC
TGGTGATATGGGATAGTGTTCACCCTTGTTACACCGTTTTCCATGAGCAAACTGAAACGTTTTCATCGCT
CTGGAGTGAATACCACGACGATTTCCGGCAGTTTCTACACATATATTCGCAAGATGTGGCGTGTTACGGT
GAAAACCTGGCCTATTTCCCTAAAGGGTTTATTGAGAATATGTTTTTCGTCTCAGCCAATCCCTGGGTGA
GTTTCACCAGTTTTGATTTAAACGTGGCCAATATGGACAACTTCTTCGCCCCCGTTTTCACCATGGGCAA
ATATTATACGCAAGGCGACAAGGTGCTGATGCCGCTGGCGATTCAGGTTCATCATGCCGTTTGTGATGGC
TTCCATGTCGGCAGAATGCTTAATGAATTACAACAGTACTGCGATGAGTGGCAGGGCGGGGCGTAATTTT
TTTAAGGCAGTTATTGGTGCCCTTAAACGCCTGGTTGCTACGCCTGAATAAGTGATAATAAGCGGATGAA
TGGCAGAAATTCGAAAGCAAATTCGACCCGGTCGTCGGTTCAGGGCAGGGTCGTTAAATAGCCGCTTATG
TCTATTGCTGGTTTACCGGTTTATTGACTACCGGAAGCAGTGTGACCGTGTGCTTCTCAAATGCCTGAGG
CCAGTTTGCTCAGGCTCTCCCCGTGGAGGTAATAATTGACGTTATGATCATTTATTCTGCCTCCCAGAGC
CTGATAAAAACGGTTACCGGATCGAGTCAGGCAACTATGGATGAACGAAATAGACAGATCGCTTAGATAG
GTGCCTCACTGATTAAGCATTGGTAACTGTCAGACCAAGTTTACTCATATATACTTTAGATTGATTTAAA
ACTTCATTTTTAATTTAAAAGGATCTAGGTGAAGATCCTTTTTGATAATCTCATGACCAAAATCCCTTAA
CGTGAGTTTTCGTTCCACTGAGCGTCAGACCCCGTAGAAAAGATCAAAGGATCTTCTTGAGATCCTTTTT
TTCTGCGCGTAATCTGCTGCTTGCAAACAAAAAAACCACCGCTACCAGCGGTGGTTTGTTTGCCGGATCA
AGAGCTACCAACTCTTTTTCCGAAGGTAACTGGCTTCAGCAGAGCGCAGATACCAAATACTGTCCTTCTA
GTGTAGCCGTAGTTAGGCCACCACTTCAAGAACTCTGTAGCACCGCCTACATACCTCGCTCTGCTAATCC
TGTTACCAGTGGCTGCTGCCAGTGGCGATAAGTCGTGTCTTACCGGGTTGGACTCAAGACGATAGTTACC
GGATAAGGCGCAGCGGTCGGACTGAACGGGGGGTTCGTGCACACAGCCCAGCTTGGAGCGAACGACCTAC
ACCGAACTGAGATACCTACAGCGTGAGCTATGAGAAAGCGCCACGCTTCCCGAAGGGAGAAAGGCGGACA
GGTATCCGGTAAGCGGCAGGGTCGGAACAGGAGAGCGCACGAGGGAGCTTCCAGGGGGAAACGCCTGGTA
TCTTTATAGTCCTGTCGGGTTTCGCCACCTCTGACTTGAGCGTCGATTTTTGTGATGCTCGTCAGGGGGG
CGGAGCCTATGGAAAAACGCCAGCAACGCGGCCTTTTTACGGTTCCTGGCCTTTTGCTGGCCTTTTGCTC
ACATGTTCTTTCCTGCGTTATCCCCTGATTCTGTGGATAACCGTATTACCGCCTTTGAGTGAGCTGATAC
CGCTCGCCGCAGCCGAACGACCGAGCGCAGCGAGTCAGTGAGCGAGGAAGCGGAAGAGCGCCTGATGCGG
TATTTTCTCCTTACGCATCTGTGCGGTATTTCACACCGCATAAATTCCGACACCATCGAATGGCGCAAAA
CCTTTCGCGGTATGGCATGATAGCGCCCGGAAGAGAGTCAATTCAGGGTGGTGAATGTGAAACCAGTAAC
GTTATACGATGTCGCAGAGTATGCCGGTGTCTCTTATCAGACCGTTTCCCGCGTGGTGAACCAGGCCAGC
CACGTTTCTGCGAAAACGCGGGAAAAAGTGGAAGCGGCGATGGCGGAGCTGAATTACATTCCCAACCGCG
TGGCACAACAACTGGCGGGCAAACAGTCGTTGCTGATTGGCGTTGCCACCTCCAGTCTGGCCCTGCACGC
GCCGTCGCAAATTGTCGCGGCGATTAAATCTCGCGCCGATCAACTGGGTGCCAGCGTGGTGGTGTCGATG
GTAGAACGAAGCGGCGTCGAAGCCTGTAAAGCGGCGGTGCACAATCTTCTCGCGCAACGCGTCAGTGGGC
TGATCATTAACTATCCGCTGGATGACCAGGATGCCATTGCTGTGGAAGCTGCCTGCACTAATGTTCCGGC
GTTATTTCTTGATGTCTCTGACCAGACACCCATCAACAGTATTATTTTCTCCCATGAAGACGGTACGCGA
CTGGGCGTGGAGCATCTGGTCGCATTGGGTCACCAGCAAATCGCGCTGTTAGCGGGCCCATTAAGTTCTG
TCTCGGCGCGTCTGCGTCTGGCTGGCTGGCATAAATATCTCACTCGCAATCAAATTCAGCCGATAGCGGA
ACGGGAAGGCGACTGGAGTGCCATGTCCGGTTTTCAACAAACCATGCAAATGCTGAATGAGGGCATCGTT
CCCACTGCGATGCTGGTTGCCAACGATCAGATGGCGCTGGGCGCAATGCGCGCCATTACCGAGTCCGGGC
TGCGCGTTGGTGCGGATATCTCGGTAGTGGGATACGACGATACCGAAGACAGCTCATGTTATATCCCGCC
GTTAACCACCATCAAACAGGATTTTCGCCTGCTGGGGCAAACCAGCGTGGACCGCTTGCTGCAACTCTCT
CAGGGCCAGGCGGTGAAGGGCAATCAGCTGTTGCCCGTCTCACTGGTGAAAAGAAAAACCACCCTGGCGC
CCAATACGCAAACCGCCTCTCCCCGCGCGTTGGCCGATTCATTAATGCAGCTGGCACGACAGGTTTCCCG
ACTGGAAAGCGGGCAGTGAGCGCAACGCAACTAATGTAAGTTAGCTCACTCATTAGGCACCCCAGGCTTT
ACACTTTATGCTTCCGGCTCGTATGTTGTGTGGAATTGTGAGCGGATAACAATTTCACACAGGAAACAGC
TATGACCATGATTACGGATTCACTGGCCGTCGTTTTACAACGTCGTGACTGGGAAAACCCTGGCGTTACC
CAACTTAATCGCCTTGCAGCACATCCCCCTTTCGCCAGCTGGCGTAATAGCG
